Addgene plasmid #142101: TFORF2478
Purpose: Lentiviral vector for overexpressing transcription factor ORFs with unique 24-bp barcodes. Barcodes facilitate identification of transcription factors in pooled screens.
Depositing lab: Feng Zhang. Depositing organization: Broad Institute. Publication: A transcription factor atlas of directed differentiation. Joung J, Ma S, Tay T, Geiger-Schuller KR, Kirchgatterer PC, Verdine VK, Guo B, Arias-Garcia MA, Allen WE, Singh A, Kuksenko O, Abudayyeh OO, Gootenberg JS, Fu Z, Macrae RK, Buenrostro JD, Regev A, Zhang F. Cell. 2023 Jan 5;186(1):209-229.e26. doi: 10.1016/j.cell.2022.11.026. PubMed 36608654.
Backbone
  Vector backbone: pLX_TRC317
  Backbone manufacturer: Broad Institute Genetic Perturbation Platform
  Backbone size w/o insert (bp): 8264
  Vector type: Mammalian Expression, Lentiviral
  Selectable markers: Puromycin
Growth in bacteria
  Bacterial resistance: Ampicillin, 100 μg/mL
  Growth temperature: 37°C
  Growth strain: NEB Stable
  Copy number: High Copy
Gene/Insert
  Gene/Insert name: MESP1
  Species: H. sapiens (human)
  Insert size (bp): 908
  Entrez Gene: MESP1 (a.k.a. bHLHc5)
  Promoter: EF1a
  Cloning method: Unknown
  Sequencing primers: 5′ GGGTGGAGACTGAAGTTAGGCCAG; 3′ CACATAGCGTAAAAGGAGCAACATAG
Terms and licenses: Academic/Nonprofit Terms; Industry Terms: Not Available to Industry
Depositor comments: NM_018670,ENST00000300057 . The transcription factor ORF portion of this plasmid was synthesized by Genewiz. Please test multiple small colonies in case of plasmid recombination. To make this collection available in a timely manner, a portion of this collection was not fully sequenced by Addgene. If an Addgene verified full plasmid sequence is not available, please contact us prior to placing an order to request the full sequence.
How to cite: TFORF2478 was a gift from Feng Zhang (Addgene plasmid # 142101 ; http://n2t.net/addgene:142101 ; RRID:Addgene_142101)
