[The description below was written by a language model from this plasmid's Addgene catalogue record and pLannotate feature annotations shown in this document.]
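Description:
TFORF2478 is a lentiviral mammalian expression plasmid built on the pLX_TRC317 backbone and carrying the human MESP1 open reading frame, one member of a barcoded transcription factor ORF collection. It is propagated in E. coli through a high-copy ColE1/pUC-type origin with ampicillin selection (AmpR under its own bla promoter). It also retains an f1 origin and remnants of a lac/T7/T3 cloning region. The depositor notes a risk of recombination in bacteria, which is typical of LTR-containing plasmids.

The viral portion follows a third-generation, self-inactivating layout. An RSV promoter drives a truncated HIV-1 5' LTR, followed by the Ψ packaging signal with a partial gag sequence, the Rev response element for Rev-dependent nuclear export of the genomic RNA, a cPPT/CTS element, and a ΔU3 3' LTR that silences LTR promoter activity after integration. An SV40 poly(A) signal lies downstream of the 3' LTR.

Two expression units sit between the LTRs. An SV40 early promoter/origin region precedes the puromycin N-acetyltransferase gene, allowing selection of transduced cells. The strong constitutive EF-1α promoter drives MESP1, a bHLH factor involved in somitic and cardiac mesoderm development. A WPRE downstream of the ORF enhances transcript stability and expression. According to the catalogue entry, each construct in the collection carries a unique 24-bp barcode, although this is not annotated as a separate feature in the table. The barcode lets the transcription factor be identified by sequencing, so the plasmid suits both individual MESP1 overexpression and pooled screens such as directed differentiation studies.
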