Features (pLannotate 1.2.2; 31 found; start..end, strand, type, name):
      5..231     +  promoter       RSV promoter: Rous sarcoma virus enhancer/promoter
    232..412     +  LTR            5' LTR (truncated): truncated 5' long terminal repeat (LTR) from HIV-1
    459..584     +  misc_feature   HIV-1 Ψ: packaging signal of human immunodeficiency virus type 1
    568..931     +  CDS            HIV-1 gag (fragment): gag protein from human immunodeficiency virus 1; gag
   1077..1310    +  misc_feature   RRE: The Rev response element (RRE) of HIV-1 allows for Rev-dependent mRNA export from the nucleus to the cytoplasm.
   1687..1713    +  CDS            Rev (fragment): human immunodeficiency virus 1 (HIV-1) Rev protein; rev; enhances nuclear export of unspliced and incompletely spliced viral mRNAs
   1720..1743    +  promoter       SV40 promoter (fragment): SV40 early promoter
   1744..1815    +  promoter       SV40 promoter (fragment): SV40 enhancer and early promoter
   1839..1974    +  rep_origin     SV40 ori: SV40 origin of replication
   2020..2616    +  CDS            PuroR (fragment): puromycin N-acetyltransferase; pac from Streptomyces; confers resistance to puromycin
   2665..2782    +  misc_feature   cPPT/CTS: central polypurine tract and central termination sequence of HIV-1
   2847..2913    +  CDS            small t antigen (fragment): SV40 (simian virus 40) small t antigen
   2920..4098    +  promoter       EF-1α promoter: strong constitutive promoter for human elongation factor EF-1α
   4115..4918    +  CDS            MESP1: MESP1_HUMAN - Also known as BHLHC5. Experimental evidence at protein level: Swiss-Prot protein existence level 1. Transcription factor. Plays a role in the epithelialization of somitic mesoderm and in the development of cardiac mesoderm. Defines the rostrocaudal patterning of the somites by participating in distinct Notch pathways (By similarity). From Homo sapiens (Human).
   4934..4987    +  promoter       U6 promoter (fragment): RNA polymerase III promoter for human U6 snRNA
   5029..5617    +  misc_feature   WPRE: woodchuck hepatitis virus posttranscriptional regulatory element
   5668..5687    +  misc_feature   cPPT/CTS (fragment): central polypurine tract and central termination sequence of HIV-1
   5689..5922    +  LTR            3' LTR (ΔU3): self-inactivating 3' long terminal repeat (LTR) from HIV-1
   6000..6121    +  polyA_signal   SV40 poly(A) signal: SV40 polyadenylation signal
   6161..6296    +  rep_origin     SV40 ori: SV40 origin of replication
   6317..6335    -  promoter       T7 promoter: promoter for bacteriophage T7 RNA polymerase
   6343..6498    +  CDS            lacZα (fragment): LacZα fragment of β-galactosidase; lacZ fragment
   6503..6931    +  rep_origin     f1 ori (sequence partly withheld): f1 bacteriophage origin of replication; arrow indicates direction of (+) strand synthesis
   6984..7088    +  promoter       AmpR promoter: bla
   7089..7949    +  CDS            AmpR: β-lactamase; bla; confers resistance to ampicillin, carbenicillin, and related antibiotics
   8120..8708    +  rep_origin     ori: high-copy-number ColE1/pMB1/pBR322/pUC origin of replication
   8891..8983    +  CDS            lacI (fragment): lac repressor; lacI; The lac repressor binds to the lac operator to inhibit transcription in E. coli. This inhibition can be relieved by adding lactose or isopropyl-β-D-thiogalactopyranoside (IPTG).
   8996..9017    +  protein_bind   CAP binding site: CAP binding activates transcription in the presence of cAMP. E. coli catabolite activator protein
   9032..9062    +  promoter       lac promoter: promoter for the E. coli lac operon
   9070..9086    +  protein_bind   lac operator: The lac repressor binds to the lac operator to inhibit transcription in E. coli. This inhibition can be relieved by adding lactose or isopropyl-β-D-thiogalactopyranoside (IPTG). lac repressor encoded by lacI
   9131..9149    +  promoter       T3 promoter: promoter for bacteriophage T3 RNA polymerase
>Addgene plasmid #142101 | TFORF2478 | addgene full sequence | sequence record 395710 | Addgene NGS Result
TTAATGTAGTCTTATGCAATACTCTTGTAGTCTTGCAACATGGTAACGATGAGTTAGCAACATGCCTTAC
AAGGAGAGAAAAAGCACCGTGCATGCCGATTGGTGGAAGTAAGGTGGTACGATCGTGCCTTATTAGGAAG
GCAACAGACGGGTCTGACATGGATTGGACGAACCACTGAATTGCCGCATTGCAGAGATATTGTATTTAAG
TGCCTAGCTCGATACATAAACGGGTCTCTCTGGTTAGACCAGATCTGAGCCTGGGAGCTCTCTGGCTAAC
TAGGGAACCCACTGCTTAAGCCTCAATAAAGCTTGCCTTGAGTGCTTCAAGTAGTGTGTGCCCGTCTGTT
GTGTGACTCTGGTAACTAGAGATCCCTCAGACCCTTTTAGTCAGTGTGGAAAATCTCTAGCAGTGGCGCC
CGAACAGGGACTTGAAAGCGAAAGGGAAACCAGAGGAGCTCTCTCGACGCAGGACTCGGCTTGCTGAAGC
GCGCACGGCAAGAGGCGAGGGGCGGCGACTGGTGAGTACGCCAAAAATTTTGACTAGCGGAGGCTAGAAG
GAGAGAGATGGGTGCGAGAGCGTCAGTATTAAGCGGGGGAGAATTAGATCGCGATGGGAAAAAATTCGGT
TAAGGCCAGGGGGAAAGAAAAAATATAAATTAAAACATATAGTATGGGCAAGCAGGGAGCTAGAACGATT
CGCAGTTAATCCTGGCCTGTTAGAAACATCAGAAGGCTGTAGACAAATACTGGGACAGCTACAACCATCC
CTTCAGACAGGATCAGAAGAACTTAGATCATTATATAATACAGTAGCAACCCTCTATTGTGTGCATCAAA
GGATAGAGATAAAAGACACCAAGGAAGCTTTAGACAAGATAGAGGAAGAGCAAAACAAAAGTAAGACCAC
CGCACAGCAAGCGGCCGCTGATCTTCAGACCTGGAGGAGGAGATATGAGGGACAATTGGAGAAGTGAATT
ATATAAATATAAAGTAGTAAAAATTGAACCATTAGGAGTAGCACCCACCAAGGCAAAGAGAAGAGTGGTG
CAGAGAGAAAAAAGAGCAGTGGGAATAGGAGCTTTGTTCCTTGGGTTCTTGGGAGCAGCAGGAAGCACTA
TGGGCGCAGCGTCAATGACGCTGACGGTACAGGCCAGACAATTATTGTCTGGTATAGTGCAGCAGCAGAA
CAATTTGCTGAGGGCTATTGAGGCGCAACAGCATCTGTTGCAACTCACAGTCTGGGGCATCAAGCAGCTC
CAGGCAAGAATCCTGGCTGTGGAAAGATACCTAAAGGATCAACAGCTCCTGGGGATTTGGGGTTGCTCTG
GAAAACTCATTTGCACCACTGCTGTGCCTTGGAATGCTAGTTGGAGTAATAAATCTCTGGAACAGATTTG
GAATCACACGACCTGGATGGAGTGGGACAGAGAAATTAACAATTACACAAGCTTAATACACTCCTTAATT
GAAGAATCGCAAAACCAGCAAGAAAAGAATGAACAAGAATTATTGGAATTAGATAAATGGGCAAGTTTGT
GGAATTGGTTTAACATAACAAATTGGCTGTGGTATATAAAATTATTCATAATGATAGTAGGAGGCTTGGT
AGGTTTAAGAATAGTTTTTGCTGTACTTTCTATAGTGAATAGAGTTAGGCAGGGATATTCACCATTATCG
TTTCAGACCCACCTCCCAACCCCGAGGGGACCCATGCATTGCATCTCAATTAGTCAGCAACCAGGTGTGG
AAAGTCCCCAGGCTCCCCAGCAGGCAGAAGTATGCAAAGCATGCGTCTCAATTAGTCAGCAACCATAGTC
CCGCCCCTAACTCCGCCCATCCCGCCCCTAACTCCGCCCAGTTCCGCCCATTCTCCGCCCCATGGCTGAC
TAATTTTTTTTATTTATGCAGAGGCCGAGGCCGCCTCGGCCTCTGAGCTATTCCAGAAGTAGTGAGGAGG
CTTTTTTGGAGGCCTAGGCTTTTGCAAAAAGCTTTCTAGAGGTACCACCGGAGCTTACCATGACCGAGTA
CAAGCCCACGGTGCGCCTCGCCACCCGCGACGACGTCCCCAGGGCCGTACGCACCCTCGCCGCCGCGTTC
GCCGACTACCCCGCCACGCGCCACACCGTCGATCCGGACCGCCACATCGAGCGGGTCACCGAGCTGCAAG
AACTCTTCCTCACGCGCGTCGGGCTCGACATCGGCAAGGTGTGGGTCGCGGACGACGGCGCCGCCGTGGC
GGTCTGGACCACGCCGGAGAGCGTCGAAGCGGGGGCGGTGTTCGCCGAGATCGGCCCGCGCATGGCCGAG
TTGAGCGGTTCCCGGCTGGCCGCGCAGCAACAGATGGAAGGCCTCCTGGCGCCGCACCGGCCCAAGGAGC
CCGCGTGGTTCCTGGCCACCGTCGGCGTCTCGCCCGACCACCAGGGCAAGGGTCTGGGCAGCGCCGTCGT
GCTCCCCGGAGTGGAGGCGGCCGAGCGCGCCGGGGTGCCCGCCTTCCTGGAGACCTCCGCGCCCCGCAAC
CTCCCCTTCTACGAGCGGCTCGGCTTCACCGTCACCGCCGACGTCGAGGTGCCCGAAGGACCGCGCACCT
GGTGCATGACCCGCAAGCCCGGTGCCAGTTAACGAATTCTAGATCTTGAGACAAATGGCAGTATTCATCC
ACAATTTTAAAAGAAAAGGGGGGATTGGGGGGTACAGTGCAGGGGAAAGAATAGTAGACATAATAGCAAC
AGACATACAAACTAAAGAATTACAAAAACAAATTACAAAAATTCAAAATTTTCGGGTTTATTACAGGGAC
AGCAGAGATCCACTTTGGCGCCGGCTCGAGGCCTGCAGGTGCAAAGATGGATAAAGTTTTAAACAGAGAG
GAATCTTTGCAGCTAATGGACCTTCTAGGTCTTGAAAGGAGTGGGAATTGGCTCCGGTGCCCGTCAGTGG
GCAGAGCGCACATCGCCCACAGTCCCCGAGAAGTTGGGGGGAGGGGTCGGCAATTGAACCGGTGCCTAGA
GAAGGTGGCGCGGGGTAAACTGGGAAAGTGATGTCGTGTACTGGCTCCGCCTTTTTCCCGAGGGTGGGGG
AGAACCGTATATAAGTGCAGTAGTCGCCGTGAACGTTCTTTTTCGCAACGGGTTTGCCGCCAGAACACAG
GTAAGTGCCGTGTGTGGTTCCCGCGGGCCTGGCCTCTTTACGGGTTATGGCCCTTGCGTGCCTTGAATTA
CTTCCACCTGGCTGCAGTACGTGATTCTTGATCCCGAGCTTCGGGTTGGAAGTGGGTGGGAGAGTTCGAG
GCCTTGCGCTTAAGGAGCCCCTTCGCCTCGTGCTTGAGTTGAGGCCTGGCCTGGGCGCTGGGGCCGCCGC
GTGCGAATCTGGTGGCACCTTCGCGCCTGTCTCGCTGCTTTCGATAAGTCTCTAGCCATTTAAAATTTTT
GATGACCTGCTGCGACGCTTTTTTTCTGGCAAGATAGTCTTGTAAATGCGGGCCAAGATCTGCACACTGG
TATTTCGGTTTTTGGGGCCGCGGGCGGCGACGGGGCCCGTGCGTCCCAGCGCACATGTTCGGCGAGGCGG
GGCCTGCGAGCGCGGCCACCGAGAATCGGACGGGGGTAGTCTCAAGCTGGCCGGCCTGCTCTGGTGCCTG
GCCTCGCGCCGCCGTGTATCGCCCCGCCCTGGGCGGCAAGGCTGGCCCGGTCGGCACCAGTTGCGTGAGC
GGAAAGATGGCCGCTTCCCGGCCCTGCTGCAGGGAGCTCAAAATGGAGGACGCGGCGCTCGGGAGAGCGG
GCGGGTGAGTCACCCACACAAAGGAAAAGGGCCTTTCCGTCCTCAGCCGTCGCTTCATGTGACTCCACGG
AGTACCGGGCGCCGTCCAGGCACCTCGATTAGTTCTCGAGCTTTTGGAGTACGTCGTCTTTAGGTTGGGG
GGAGGGGTTTTATGCGATGGAGTTTCCCCACACTGAGTGGGTGGAGACTGAAGTTAGGCCAGCTTGGCAC
TTGATGTAATTCTCCTTGGAATTTGCCCTTTTTGAGTTTGGATCTTGGTTCATTCTCAAGCCTCAGACAG
TGGTTCAAAGTTTTTTTCTTCCATTTCAGGTGTCGTGAGGCTAGCACCGCCACCATGGCCCAGCCCCTGT
GCCCGCCGCTCTCCGAGTCCTGGATGCTCTCTGCGGCCTGGGGCCCAACTCGGCGGCCGCCGCCCTCCGA
CAAGGACTGCGGCCGCTCCCTCGTCTCGTCCCCAGACTCATGGGGCAGCACCCCAGCCGACAGCCCCGTG
GCGAGCCCCGCGCGGCCAGGCACCCTCCGGGACCCCCGCGCCCCCTCCGTAGGTAGGCGCGGCGCGCGCA
GCAGCCGCCTGGGCAGCGGGCAGAGGCAGAGCGCCAGTGAGCGGGAGAAACTGCGCATGCGCACGCTGGC
CCGCGCCCTGCACGAGCTGCGCCGCTTTCTACCGCCGTCCGTGGCGCCCGCGGGCCAGAGCCTGACCAAG
ATCGAGACGCTGCGCCTGGCTATCCGCTATATCGGCCACCTGTCGGCCGTGCTAGGCCTCAGCGAGGAGA
GTCTCCAGCGCCGGTGCCGGCAGCGCGGTGACGCGGGGTCCCCTCGGGGCTGCCCGCTGTGCCCCGACGA
CTGCCCCGCGCAGATGCAGACACGGACGCAGGCTGAGGGGCAGGGGCAGGGGCGCGGGCTGGGCCTGGTA
TCCGCCGTCCGCGCCGGGGCGTCCTGGGGATCCCCGCCTGCCTGCCCCGGAGCCCGAGCTGCACCCGAGC
CGCGCGACCCGCCTGCGCTGTTCGCCGAGGCGGCGTGCCCTGAAGGGCAGGCGATGGAGCCAAGCCCACC
GTCCCCGCTCCTTCCGGGCGACGTGCTGGCTCTGTTGGAGACCTGGATGCCCCTCTCGCCTCTGGAGTGG
CTGCCTGAGGAGCCCAAGTAGTAATGAACTAGTCCGTAACTTGAAAGTATTTCGATTTCTTGGCTTTATA
TATCTTGTGGAAAGGACGAGAGGTCCCGGCTCAAAGAAGGAGGACGCGTTAAGTCGACAATCAACCTCTG
GATTACAAAATTTGTGAAAGATTGACTGGTATTCTTAACTATGTTGCTCCTTTTACGCTATGTGGATACG
CTGCTTTAATGCCTTTGTATCATGCTATTGCTTCCCGTATGGCTTTCATTTTCTCCTCCTTGTATAAATC
CTGGTTGCTGTCTCTTTATGAGGAGTTGTGGCCCGTTGTCAGGCAACGTGGCGTGGTGTGCACTGTGTTT
GCTGACGCAACCCCCACTGGTTGGGGCATTGCCACCACCTGTCAGCTCCTTTCCGGGACTTTCGCTTTCC
CCCTCCCTATTGCCACGGCGGAACTCATCGCCGCCTGCCTTGCCCGCTGCTGGACAGGGGCTCGGCTGTT
GGGCACTGACAATTCCGTGGTGTTGTCGGGGAAATCATCGTCCTTTCCTTGGCTGCTCGCCTGTGTTGCC
ACCTGGATTCTGCGCGGGACGTCCTTCTGCTACGTCCCTTCGGCCCTCAATCCAGCGGACCTTCCTTCCC
GCGGCCTGCTGCCGGCTCTGCGGCCTCTTCCGCGTCTTCGCCTTCGCCCTCAGACGAGTCGGATCTCCCT
TTGGGCCGCCTCCCCGCGTCGACTTTAAGACCAATGACTTACAAGGCAGCTGTAGATCTTAGCCACTTTT
TAAAAGAAAAGGGGGGACTGGAAGGGCTAATTCACTCCCAACGAAGACAAGATCTGCTTTTTGCTTGTAC
TGGGTCTCTCTGGTTAGACCAGATCTGAGCCTGGGAGCTCTCTGGCTAACTAGGGAACCCACTGCTTAAG
CCTCAATAAAGCTTGCCTTGAGTGCTTCAAGTAGTGTGTGCCCGTCTGTTGTGTGACTCTGGTAACTAGA
GATCCCTCAGACCCTTTTAGTCAGTGTGGAAAATCTCTAGCAGTACGTATAGTAGTTCATGTCATCTTAT
TATTCAGTATTTATAACTTGCAAAGAAATGAATATCAGAGAGTGAGAGGAACTTGTTTATTGCAGCTTAT
AATGGTTACAAATAAAGCAATAGCATCACAAATTTCACAAATAAAGCATTTTTTTCACTGCATTCTAGTT
GTGGTTTGTCCAAACTCATCAATGTATCTTATCATGTCTGGCTCTAGCTATCCCGCCCCTAACTCCGCCC
ATCCCGCCCCTAACTCCGCCCAGTTCCGCCCATTCTCCGCCCCATGGCTGACTAATTTTTTTTATTTATG
CAGAGGCCGAGGCCGCCTCGGCCTCTGAGCTATTCCAGAAGTAGTGAGGAGGCTTTTTTGGAGGCCTAGG
GACGTACCCAATTCGCCCTATAGTGAGTCGTATTACGCGCGCTCACTGGCCGTCGTTTTACAACGTCGTG
ACTGGGAAAACCCTGGCGTTACCCAACTTAATCGCCTTGCAGCACATCCCCCTTTCGCCAGCTGGCGTAA
TAGCGAAGAGGCCCGCACCGATCGCCCTTCCCAACAGTTGCGCAGCCTGAATGGCGAATGGG
[124 nt withheld, positions 6503-6626]
C
[91 nt withheld, positions 6628-6718]
A
[49 nt withheld, positions 6720-6768]
CCTTTGACGTTGGAGTCCACGTTCTTT
[37 nt withheld, positions 6796-6832]
ACCCTATCTCGGTCTATTCTTTTGATTTATAAGGGATTTTGCCGATTTCGGCCTATTGGTTAAAAAATGA
GCTGATTTAACAAAAATTTAACGCGAATTTTAACAAAATATTAACGCTTACAATTTAGGTGGCACTTTTC
GGGGAAATGTGCGCGGAACCCCTATTTGTTTATTTTTCTAAATACATTCAAATATGTATCCGCTCATGAG
ACAATAACCCTGATAAATGCTTCAATAATATTGAAAAAGGAAGAGTATGAGTATTCAACATTTCCGTGTC
GCCCTTATTCCCTTTTTTGCGGCATTTTGCCTTCCTGTTTTTGCTCACCCAGAAACGCTGGTGAAAGTAA
AAGATGCTGAAGATCAGTTGGGTGCACGAGTGGGTTACATCGAACTGGATCTCAACAGCGGTAAGATCCT
TGAGAGTTTTCGCCCCGAAGAACGTTTTCCAATGATGAGCACTTTTAAAGTTCTGCTATGTGGCGCGGTA
TTATCCCGTATTGACGCCGGGCAAGAGCAACTCGGTCGCCGCATACACTATTCTCAGAATGACTTGGTTG
AGTACTCACCAGTCACAGAAAAGCATCTTACGGATGGCATGACAGTAAGAGAATTATGCAGTGCTGCCAT
AACCATGAGTGATAACACTGCGGCCAACTTACTTCTGACAACGATCGGAGGACCGAAGGAGCTAACCGCT
TTTTTGCACAACATGGGGGATCATGTAACTCGCCTTGATCGTTGGGAACCGGAGCTGAATGAAGCCATAC
CAAACGACGAGCGTGACACCACGATGCCTGTAGCAATGGCAACAACGTTGCGCAAACTATTAACTGGCGA
ACTACTTACTCTAGCTTCCCGGCAACAATTAATAGACTGGATGGAGGCGGATAAAGTTGCAGGACCACTT
CTGCGCTCGGCCCTTCCGGCTGGCTGGTTTATTGCTGATAAATCTGGAGCCGGTGAGCGTGGGTCTCGCG
GTATCATTGCAGCACTGGGGCCAGATGGTAAGCCCTCCCGTATCGTAGTTATCTACACGACGGGGAGTCA
GGCAACTATGGATGAACGAAATAGACAGATCGCTGAGATAGGTGCCTCACTGATTAAGCATTGGTAACTG
TCAGACCAAGTTTACTCATATATACTTTAGATTGATTTAAAACTTCATTTTTAATTTAAAAGGATCTAGG
TGAAGATCCTTTTTGATAATCTCATGACCAAAATCCCTTAACGTGAGTTTTCGTTCCACTGAGCGTCAGA
CCCCGTAGAAAAGATCAAAGGATCTTCTTGAGATCCTTTTTTTCTGCGCGTAATCTGCTGCTTGCAAACA
AAAAAACCACCGCTACCAGCGGTGGTTTGTTTGCCGGATCAAGAGCTACCAACTCTTTTTCCGAAGGTAA
CTGGCTTCAGCAGAGCGCAGATACCAAATACTGTTCTTCTAGTGTAGCCGTAGTTAGGCCACCACTTCAA
GAACTCTGTAGCACCGCCTACATACCTCGCTCTGCTAATCCTGTTACCAGTGGCTGCTGCCAGTGGCGAT
AAGTCGTGTCTTACCGGGTTGGACTCAAGACGATAGTTACCGGATAAGGCGCAGCGGTCGGGCTGAACGG
GGGGTTCGTGCACACAGCCCAGCTTGGAGCGAACGACCTACACCGAACTGAGATACCTACAGCGTGAGCT
ATGAGAAAGCGCCACGCTTCCCGAAGGGAGAAAGGCGGACAGGTATCCGGTAAGCGGCAGGGTCGGAACA
GGAGAGCGCACGAGGGAGCTTCCAGGGGGAAACGCCTGGTATCTTTATAGTCCTGTCGGGTTTCGCCACC
TCTGACTTGAGCGTCGATTTTTGTGATGCTCGTCAGGGGGGCGGAGCCTATGGAAAAACGCCAGCAACGC
GGCCTTTTTACGGTTCCTGGCCTTTTGCTGGCCTTTTGCTCACATGTTCTTTCCTGCGTTATCCCCTGAT
TCTGTGGATAACCGTATTACCGCCTTTGAGTGAGCTGATACCGCTCGCCGCAGCCGAACGACCGAGCGCA
GCGAGTCAGTGAGCGAGGAAGCGGAAGAGCGCCCAATACGCAAACCGCCTCTCCCCGCGCGTTGGCCGAT
TCATTAATGCAGCTGGCACGACAGGTTTCCCGACTGGAAAGCGGGCAGTGAGCGCAACGCAATTAATGTG
AGTTAGCTCACTCATTAGGCACCCCAGGCTTTACACTTTATGCTTCCGGCTCGTATGTTGTGTGGAATTG
TGAGCGGATAACAATTTCACACAGGAAACAGCTATGACCATGATTACGCCAAGCGCGCAATTAACCCTCA
CTAAAGGGAACAAAAGCTGGAGCTGCAAGC
