>Addgene plasmid #142101 | TFORF2478 | depositor partial sequence | sequence record 278440 | Insert
ACCGCCACCATGGCCCAGCCCCTGTGCCCGCCGCTCTCCGAGTCCTGGATGCTCTCTGCGGCCTGGGGCC
CAACTCGGCGGCCGCCGCCCTCCGACAAGGACTGCGGCCGCTCCCTCGTCTCGTCCCCAGACTCATGGGG
CAGCACCCCAGCCGACAGCCCCGTGGCGAGCCCCGCGCGGCCAGGCACCCTCCGGGACCCCCGCGCCCCC
TCCGTAGGTAGGCGCGGCGCGCGCAGCAGCCGCCTGGGCAGCGGGCAGAGGCAGAGCGCCAGTGAGCGGG
AGAAACTGCGCATGCGCACGCTGGCCCGCGCCCTGCACGAGCTGCGCCGCTTTCTACCGCCGTCCGTGGC
GCCCGCGGGCCAGAGCCTGACCAAGATCGAGACGCTGCGCCTGGCTATCCGCTATATCGGCCACCTGTCG
GCCGTGCTAGGCCTCAGCGAGGAGAGTCTCCAGCGCCGGTGCCGGCAGCGCGGTGACGCGGGGTCCCCTC
GGGGCTGCCCGCTGTGCCCCGACGACTGCCCCGCGCAGATGCAGACACGGACGCAGGCTGAGGGGCAGGG
GCAGGGGCGCGGGCTGGGCCTGGTATCCGCCGTCCGCGCCGGGGCGTCCTGGGGATCCCCGCCTGCCTGC
CCCGGAGCCCGAGCTGCACCCGAGCCGCGCGACCCGCCTGCGCTGTTCGCCGAGGCGGCGTGCCCTGAAG
GGCAGGCGATGGAGCCAAGCCCACCGTCCCCGCTCCTTCCGGGCGACGTGCTGGCTCTGTTGGAGACCTG
GATGCCCCTCTCGCCTCTGGAGTGGCTGCCTGAGGAGCCCAAGTAGTAATGAACTAGTCCGTAACTTGAA
AGTATTTCGATTTCTTGGCTTTATATATCTTGTGGAAAGGACGAGAGGTCCCGGCTCAAAGAAGGAGG
