>Addgene plasmid #142101 | TFORF2478 | depositor partial sequence | sequence record 278441 | Barcode
GAGGTCCCGGCTCAAAGAAGGAGG
